>Addgene plasmid #145547 | pGBW-m4046175 | depositor full sequence | sequence record 287724 | Full Sequence
GCGGCCGCTTGCTATATTGAAGTACGGATTAGAAGCCGCCGAGCGGGCGACAGCCCTCCGACGGAAGACT
CTCCTCCGTGCGTCCTCGTCTTCACCGGTCGCGTTCCTGAAACGCAGATGTGCCTCGCGCCGCACTGCTC
CGAACAATAAAGATTCTACAATACTAGCTTTTATGGTTATGAAGAGGAAAAATTGGCAGTAACCTGGCCC
CACAAACCTTCAAATTAACGAATCAAATTAACAACCATAGGATGATAATGCGATTAGTTTTTTAGCCTTA
TTTCTGGGGTAATTAATCAGCGAAGCGATGATTTTTGATCTATTAACAGATATATAAATGGAAAAGCTGC
ATAACCACTTTAACTAATACTTTCAACATTTTCAGTTTGTATTACTTCTTATTCAAATGTCATAAAAGTA
TCAACAAAAAATTGTTAATATACCTCTATACTTTAACGTCAAGGAGAAAAAACTATAATGATCGAGTTAT
CCTTGATAGATTTCTATCTATGTTTTTTGGCATTCCTGCTTTTTCTCGTGTTGATTATGTTGATTATCTT
CTGGTTCAGTTTAGAATTGCAAGACCATAATGAAACATGCCACGCCCTCGTGCCGAGAGGTTCTGATTAT
AAAGATCATGATGGTGATTATAAAGATCATGATATTGATTATAAAGATGATGATGATAAATAAACAGGCC
CCTTTTCCTTTGTCGATATCATGTAATTAGTTATGTCACGCTTACATTCACGCCCTCCTCCCACATCCGC
TCTAACCGAAAAGGAAGGAGTTAGACAACCTGAAGTCTAGGTCCCTATTTATTTTTTTTAATAGTTATGT
TAGTATTAAGAACGTTATTTATATTTCAAATTTTTCTTTTTTTTCTGTACAAAGCGGCCGCCGAACCACT
AGTGCACTGCAGTACACGGTTTCCTTGAAATTTTTTTGATTCGGTAATCTCCGAACAGAAGGAAGAACGA
AGGAAGGAGCACAGACTTAGATTGGTATATATACGCATATGTAGTGTTGAAGAAACATGAAATTGCCCAG
TATTCTTAACCCAACTGCACAGAACAAAAACGTGCAGGAAACGAAGATAAATCATGTCGAAAGCTACATA
TAAGGAACGTGCTGCTACTCATCCTAGTCCTGTTGCTGCCAAGCTATTTAATATCATGCACGAAAAGCAA
ACAAACTTGTGTGCTTCATTGGATGTTCGTACCACCAAGGAATTACTGGAGTTAGTTGAAGCATTAGGTC
CCAAAATTTGTTTACTAAAAACACATGTGGATATCTTGACTGATTTTTCCATGGAGGGCACAGTTAAGCC
GCTAAAGGCATTATCCGCCAAGTACAATTTTTTACTCTTCGAGGACAGAAAATTTGCTGACATTGGTAAT
ACAGTCAAATTGCAGTACTCTGCGGGTGTATACAGAATAGCAGAATGGGCAGACATTACGAATGCACACG
GTGTGGTGGGCCCAGGTATTGTTAGCGGTTTGAAGCAGGCGGCAGAAGAAGTAACAAAGGAACCTAGAGG
CCTTTTGATGTTAGCAGAATTGTCATGCAAGGGCTCCCTATCTACTGGAGAATATACTAAGGGTACTGTT
GACATTGCGAAGAGCGACAAAGATTTTGTTATCGGCTTTATTGCTCAAAGAGACATGGGTGGAAGAGATG
AAGGTTACGATTGGTTGATTATGACACCCGGTGTGGGTTTAGATGACAAGGGAGATGCATTGGGTCAACA
GTATAGAACCGTGGATGATGTGGTTTCTACAGGATCTGACATTATTATTGTTGGAAGAGGACTATTTGCA
AAGGGAAGGGATGCTAAGGTAGAGGGTGAACGTTACAGAAAAGCAGGCTGGGAAGCATATTTGAGAAGAT
GCGGCCAGCAAAACTAAAAAACTGTATTATAAGTAAATGCATGTATACTAAACTCACAAATTAGAGCTTC
AATTTAATTATATCAGTTATTACCCGAGTAACGAAGCATCTGTGCTTCATTTTGTAGAACAAAAATGCAA
CGCGAGAGCGCTAATTTTTCAAACAAAGAATCTGAGCTGCATTTTTACAGAACAGAAATGCAACGCGAAA
GCGCTATTTTACCAACGAAGAATCTGTGCTTCATTTTTGTAAAACAAAAATGCAACGCGAGAGCGCTAAT
TTTTCAAACAAAGAATCTGAGCTGCATTTTTACAGAACAGAAATGCAACGCGAGAGCGCTATTTTACCAA
CAAAGAATCTATACTTCTTTTTTGTTCTACAAAAATGCATCCCGAGAGCGCTATTTTTCTAACAAAGCAT
CTTAGATTACTTTTTTTCTCCTTTGTGCGCTCTATAATGCAGTCTCTTGATAACTTTTTGCACTGTAGGT
CCGTTAAGGTTAGAAGAAGGCTACTTTGGTGTCTATTTTCTCTTCCATAAAAAAAGCCTGACTCCACTTC
CCGCGTTTACTGATTACTAGCGAAGCTGCGGGTGCATTTTTTCAAGATAAAGGCATCCCCGATTATATTC
TATACCGATGTGGATTGCGCATACTTTGTGAACAGAAAGTGATAGCGTTGATGATTCTTCATTGGTCAGA
AAATTATGAACGGTTTCTTCTATTTTGTCTCTATATACTACGTATAGGAAATGTTTACATTTTCGTATTG
TTTTCGATTCACTCTATGAATAGTTCTTACTACAATTTTTTTGTCTAAAGAGTAATACTAGAGATAAACA
TAAAAAATGTAGAGGTCGAGTTTAGATGCAAGTTCAAGGAGCGAAAGGTGGATGGGTAGGTTATATAGGG
ATATAGCACAGAGATATATAGCAAAGAGATACTTTTGAGCAATGTTTGTGGAAGCGGTATTCGCAATATT
TTAGTAGCTCGTTACAGTCCGGTGCGTTTTTGGTTTTTTGAAAGTGCGTCATCAGAGCGCTTTTGGTTTT
CAAAAGCGCTCTGAAGTTCCTATACTTTCTAGCTAGAGAATAGGAACTTCCCGAGCGGCCGCGTGTTACA
AGCTTGACTCCAGCGTAACTGGACTGCAATCAACTCACTGGCTCACCTTCACGGGTGGGCCTTTCTTCGG
TAGAAAATCAAAGGATCTTCTTGAGATCCTTTTTTTCTGCGCGTAATCTGCTGCTTGCAAACAAAAAAAC
CACCGCTACCAGCGGTGGTTTGTTTGCCGGATCAAGAGCTACCAACTCTTTTTCCGAGGTAACTGGCTTC
AGCAGAGCGCAGATACCAAATACTGTTCTTCTAGTGTAGCCGTAGTTAGGCCACCACTTCAAGAACTCTG
TAGCACCGCCTACATACCTCGCTCTGCTAATCCTGTTACCAGTGGCTGCTGCCAGTGGCGATAAGTCGTG
TCTTACCGGGTTGGACTCAAGACGATAGTTACCGGATAAGGCGCAGCGGTCGGGCTGAACGGGGGGTTCG
TGCACACAGCCCAGCTTGGAGCGAACGACCTACACCGAACTGAGATACCTACAGCGTGAGCTATGAGAAA
GCGCCACGCTTCCCGAAGGGAGAAAGGCGGACAGGTATCCGGTAAGCGGCAGGGTCGGAACAGGAGAGCG
CACGAGGGAGCTTCCAGGGGTAAACGCCTGGTATCTTTATAGTCCTGTCGGGTTTCGCCACCTCTGACTT
GAGCATCGATTTTTGTGATGCTCGTCAGGGGGGCGGAGCCTATGGAAAAACGCCAGCAACGCAGAAAGGC
CCACCCGAAGGTGAGCCAGGTGATTACATTTGGGCCCTCATCAGAGGTTTTCACCGTCATCACCGAAACG
CGCGAGGCAGCTGCGGTAAAGCTCATCAGCGTGGTCGTGAAGCGATTCACAGATGTCTGCCTGTTCATCC
GCGTCCAGCTCGTTGAGTTTCTCCAGAAGCGTTAATGTCTGGCTTCTGATAAAGCGGGCCATGTTAAGGG
CGGTTTTTTCCTGTTTGGTCACTTACCAATGCTTAATCAGTGAGGCACCTATCTCAGCGATCTGTCTATT
TCGTTCATCCATAGTTGCCTGACTCCCCGTCGTGTAGATAACTACGATGCGGGAGGGCTTACCATCTGGC
CCCAGTGCTGCAATGATACCGCGAGACCCACGCTCACCGGCTCCAGATTTATCAGCAATAAACCAGCCAG
CCGGGAGGGCCGAGCGCAGAAGTGATCCTGCAACTTTATCCGCCTCCATCCAGTCTATTAATTGTTGCCG
GGAAGCTAGAGTAAGTAGTTCGCCAGTTAATAGTTTGCGCAACGTTGTTGCCATTGCTACAGGCATCGTG
GTGTCACGCTCGTCGTTTGGTATGGCTTCATTCAGCTCCGGTTCCCAACGATCAAGGCGAGTTACATGAT
CCCCCATGTTGTGCAAAAAAGCGGTTAGCTCCTTCGGTCCTCCGATCGTTGCCAGAAGTAAGTTGGCCGC
AGTGTTATCACTCATGGTTATGGCAGCACTGCATAATTCTCTTACTGTCATGCCATCCGTGAGATGCTTT
TCTGTGACTGGTGAGTACTCAACCAAGTCATTCTGAGAATAGTGTATGCGGCGACCGAGTTGCTCTTGCC
CGGCGTCAATACGGGATAATACCGCGCCACATAGCAGAACTTTAAAAGTGCTCATCATTGGAAAACGTTC
TTCGGGGCGTAAACTCTCAAGGATCTTACCGCTGTTGAGATCCAGTTCGATGTAACCCACTCGTGCACCC
AACTGATCTTCAGCATCTTTTACTTTCACCAGCGTTTCTGGGTGAGCAAAAACAGGAAGGCAAAATGCCG
CAAAAAAGGGAATAAGGGCGACACGGAAATGTTGAATACTCATTTTAGCTTCCTTAGCTCCTGAAAATCT
CGATAACTCAAAAAATACGCCCGGTAGTGATCTTATTTCATTATGGTGAAAGTTGGAACCTCTTACGTGC
CGATCAAGTCAAAAGCCTCCGGTCGGAGGCTTTTGACTTTCTGCTATGGAGGTCAGGTATGATTTAAATG
GTCAGTTAGA
Features (pLannotate 1.2.2; 14 found; start..end, strand, type, name):
     25..466     +  promoter       GAL1 promoter: S. cerevisiae GAL1; inducible promoter, regulated by Gal4
    478..606     +  CDS            NS7B_SARS2: Experimental evidence at protein level: Swiss-Prot protein existence level 1. From Severe acute respiratory syndrome coronavirus 2 (2019-nCoV) (SARS-CoV-2).
    624..641     +  CDS            3xFLAG (fragment): three tandem FLAG® epitope tags, followed by an enterokinase cleavage site
    719..891     +  terminator     CYC1 terminator (fragment): S. cerevisiae CYC1; transcription terminator for CYC1
    927..1103    +  promoter       URA3 promoter (fragment): S. cerevisiae URA3
   1104..1907    +  CDS            URA3: orotidine-5'-phosphate decarboxylase, required for uracil biosynthesis; S. cerevisiae URA3; yeast auxotrophic marker, counterselectable with 5-fluoroorotic acid (5-FOA)
   1990..2972    -  rep_origin     2μ ori: yeast 2μ plasmid origin of replication
   3050..3079    +  terminator     T3Te terminator: phage T3 early transcription terminator
   3101..3688    +  rep_origin     ori: high-copy-number ColE1/pMB1/pBR322/pUC origin of replication
   3700..3727    -  terminator     T7Te terminator: phage T7 early transcription terminator
   3751..3942    -  CDS            rop: Rop protein, which maintains plasmids at low copy number; rop
   3943..4803    -  CDS            AmpR: β-lactamase; bla; confers resistance to ampicillin, carbenicillin, and related antibiotics
   4804..4906    -  promoter       cat promoter: promoter of the E. coli cat gene encoding chloramphenicol acetyltransferase
   4907..4938    -  terminator     tonB terminator: bidirectional E. coli tonB-P14 transcription terminator
