[The description below was written by a language model from this plasmid's Addgene catalogue record and pLannotate feature annotations shown in this document.]
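Description:
pGBW-m4046175 is an E. coli–yeast shuttle plasmid for galactose-inducible expression of the SARS-CoV-2 accessory protein ORF7b in Saccharomyces cerevisiae. In bacteria it replicates from a high-copy ColE1/pUC-type origin and is selected with ampicillin. The β-lactamase gene is annotated as being driven by a cat promoter, and the bacterial elements are insulated by short phage T3Te and T7Te terminators and a tonB terminator. The annotation also reports a rop coding sequence next to AmpR, although the catalogue entry lists the plasmid as high copy. In yeast, the 2μ origin supports multicopy episomal maintenance. The URA3 marker allows selection in ura3 auxotrophic strains on medium lacking uracil and, in principle, counterselection with 5-fluoroorotic acid.

The payload is a short synthetic ORF7b open reading frame, recoded for S. cerevisiae codon usage and made by gene synthesis. It sits between the Gal4-regulated GAL1 promoter and a CYC1 transcription terminator, so expression is induced by galactose. According to the catalogue fields, the backbone supplies a C-terminal thrombin-cleavable 3xFLAG tag, which would allow immunodetection or affinity capture of the protein followed by proteolytic removal of the epitope. The automated feature table detects only a short fragment of 3xFLAG immediately downstream of the ORF and does not annotate the thrombin site, so the exact tag composition cannot be confirmed from the annotation. The record gives no purpose beyond yeast expression of ORF7b. The design suits inducible production of the tagged viral protein for expression, localisation, interaction or toxicity studies in budding yeast.
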