Addgene plasmid #145547: pGBW-m4046175
Purpose: Yeast Expression plasmid for SARS-CoV-2 ORF7b
Depositing lab: Ginkgo Bioworks & Benjie Chen. Depositing organization: Ginkgo Bioworks.
Backbone
  Vector backbone: AmpR; 2u URA3
  Backbone size w/o insert (bp): 4078
  Vector type: Yeast Expression
  Selectable markers: URA3
Growth in bacteria
  Bacterial resistance: Ampicillin, 100 μg/mL
  Growth temperature: 37°C
  Growth strain: DH5alpha
  Copy number: High Copy
Gene/Insert
  Gene/Insert name: SARS-CoV-2 ORF7b
  Species: S. cerevisiae (budding yeast); Severe acute respiratory syndrome coronavirus 2
  Insert size (bp): 125
  Mutation: Saccharomyces cerevisiae recode 1
  Entrez Gene: ORF7b (a.k.a. GU280_gp08)
  Promoter: pGAL1
  Tag / fusion protein: Cleavable thrombin;3xFLAG (C terminal on backbone)
  Cloning method: Unknown
Resource information
  A portion of this plasmid was derived from a plasmid made by: GinkgoBioworks
Depositor comments: NCBI Reference Sequence: YP_009725318.1Created by gene synthesis with Not1 site.
How to cite: pGBW-m4046175 was a gift from Ginkgo Bioworks & Benjie Chen (Addgene plasmid # 145547 ; http://n2t.net/addgene:145547 ; RRID:Addgene_145547)
